>Addgene plasmid #187123 | pDEST_FLAG-HUWE1_YH/GG | addgene full sequence | sequence record 369335 | Addgene NGS Result
CCATTCGCCATTCAGGCTGCGCAACTGTTGGGAAGGGCGATCGGTGCGGGCCTCTTCGCTATTACGCCAG
CTGGCGAAAGGGGGATGTGCTGCAAGGCGATTAAGTTGGGTAACGCCAGGGTTTTCCCAGTCACGACGTT
GTAAAACGACGGCCAGTGCCAAGCTGATCTATACATTGAATCAATATTGGCAATTAGCCATATTAGTCAT
TGGTTATATAGCATAAATCAATATTGGCTATTGGCCATTGCATACGTTGTATCTATATCATAATATGTAC
ATTTATATTGGCTCATGTCCAATATGACCGCCATGTTGACATTGATTATTGACTAGTTATTAATAGTAAT
CAATTACGGGGTCATTAGTTCATAGCCCATATATGGAGTTCCGCGTTACATAACTTACGGTAAATGGCCC
GCCTGGCTGACCGCCCAACGACCCCCGCCCATTGACGTCAATAATGACGTATGTTCCCATAGTAACGCCA
ATAGGGACTTTCCATTGACGTCAATGGGTGGAGTATTTACGGTAAACTGCCCACTTGGCAGTACATCAAG
TGTATCATATGCCAAGTCCGCCCCCTATTGACGTCAATGACGGTAAATGGCCCGCCTGGCATTATGCCCA
GTACATGACCTTACGGGACTTTCCTACTTGGCAGTACATCTACGTATTAGTCATCGCTATTACCATGGTG
ATGCGGTTTTGGCAGTACACCAATGGGCGTGGATAGCGGTTTGACTCACGGGGATTTCCAAGTCTCCACC
CCATTGACGTCAATGGGAGTTTGTTTTGGCACCAAAATCAACGGGACTTTCCAAAATGTCGTAATAACCC
CGCCCCGTTGACGCAAATGGGCGGTAGGCGTGTACGGTGGGAGGTCTATATAAGCAGAGCTCGTTTAGTG
AACCGTCAGAATTGATCTACCATGGACTACAAAGACGATGACGACAAGCTTGCGGCCGCGAATTCATCGA
TAGATCTGATATCAACAAGTTTGTACAAAAAAGCAGGCTTTAAAGGAACCAATTCAGTCGACATGAAAGT
AGACAGGACTAAACTGAAGAAGACACCTACTGAGGCTCCTGCAGACTGCAGAGCCTTAATAGACAAACTC
AAAGTTTGTAATGATGAGCAACTTCTCTTGGAACTGCAGCAGATCAAAACATGGAACATTGGAAAGTGCG
AGTTATATCACTGGGTGGACCTGTTGGACCGCTTCGATGGAATACTGGCAGATGCTGGACAGACAGTGGA
GAATATGTCATGGATGCTCGTATGTGATAGGCCAGAAAGAGAGCAACTGAAAATGCTTCTCTTGGCTGTG
TTGAACTTCACAGCCTTGCTCATTGAGTACAGCTTTTCCCGGCATCTGTACAGTTCCATAGAGCATTTGA
CAACTTTATTGGCTTCCTCTGATATGCAAGTGGTGCTGGCAGTCCTCAATCTCCTATATGTATTTAGCAA
AAGATCAAACTACATCACTCGTCTGGGATCTGACAAGAGGACCCCGCTGCTAACTCGGCTACAACATTTG
GCAGAGAGCTGGGGTGGAAAGGAGAATGGCTTTGGACTTGCAGAATGTTGCAGAGACTTGCATATGATGA
AATATCCACCCAGTGCAACTACACTACACTTTGAATTCTATGCAGATCCTGGGGCCGAGGTCAAAATTGA
GAAAAGGACAACTAGTAACACACTACATTATATTCACATAGAGCAACTTGACAAGATTTCAGAAAGCCCT
TCTGAAATCATGGAATCTCTTACCAAAATGTACAGCATTCCTAAGGATAAGCAGATGCTGTTATTTACAC
ACATACGACTGGCCCATGGCTTTTCTAATCACAGGAAGCGATTGCAGGCAGTTCAGGCCAGACTGCATGC
AATATCTATATTAGTGTATTCCAATGCCTTGCAGGAATCAGCAAACAGTATCTTGTATAATGGCTTGATA
GAGGAGTTAGTGGACGTGCTGCAAATAACGGATAAGCAGCTTATGGAGATTAAAGCAGCTTCTTTACGAA
CATTAACATCAATTGTCCACTTGGAGAGAACTCCCAAACTCAGCAGTATTATTGACTGTACTGGAACTGC
CTCCGGTGGCGGATTTTTGCCAGTGCTTGTAAGGAACTGTATCCAGGCCATGATTGATCCTTCCATGGAT
CCATACCCTCACCAGTTTGCCACTGCTCTCTTCTCTTTTTTATACCATCTGGCCAGCTACGATGCTGGTG
GTGAAGCCTTGGTCTCCTGTGGAATGATGGAAGCCTTATTGAAGGTCATAAAGTTTCTTGGCGATGAACA
GGACCAGATAACATTTGTCACCAGAGCCGTCAGAGTGGTTGACCTTATCACCAACCTGGATATGGCAGCT
TTTCAATCCCATAGTGGACTTTCTATCTTCATTTATAGACTTGAGCATGAAGTAGATCTGTGCCGAAAAG
AATGTCCGTTTGTGATCAAGCCAAAGATCCAGAGACCCAATACTACACAAGAAGGAGAGGAAATGGAAAC
TGATATGGATGGAGTCCAGTGTATTCCACAACGAGCAGCACTTCTGAAATCCATGTTGAATTTCCTCAAG
AAGGCCATCCAAGACCCTGCTTTCTCAGATGGCATACGACATGTGATGGATGGTTCTCTGCCTACCTCCC
TGAAACACATCATCAGCAATGCAGAATACTATGGCCCATCACTCTTCCTCCTAGCTACTGAAGTGGTGAC
TGTGTTTGTATTTCAAGAACCATCACTGCTCTCCTCACTCCAGGACAATGGATTGACAGATGTCATGCTG
CATGCACTGCTTATCAAAGATGTTCCTGCTACCCGTGAAGTCCTTGGCTCCCTCCCAAATGTATTCAGTG
CACTCTGTTTGAATGCCCGAGGTCTTCAGTCTTTTGTTCAGTGTCAGCCTTTTGAACGCCTCTTCAAAGT
TCTTCTGTCTCCAGATTACCTCCCAGCCATGCGGAGGAGGAGAAGTTCTGATCCCCTTGGGGATACTGCA
TCCAACCTGGGGAGTGCTGTCGATGAGCTCATGAGACATCAGCCCACCCTTAAAACAGATGCAACGACTG
CCATCATCAAGTTACTTGAAGAAATCTGTAATCTTGGAAGGGACCCCAAATACATCTGTCAGAAGCCATC
GATCCAGAAGGCAGATGGCACTGCCACTGCTCCTCCCCCAAGGTCTAATCATGCCGCAGAAGAAGCCTCT
AGTGAGGATGAGGAGGAAGAGGAAGTACAGGCCATGCAGAGCTTTAATTCTACCCAGCAAAATGAAACTG
AGCCTAATCAGCAGGTTGTTGGTACAGAGGAACGTATTCCTATTCCCCTCATGGATTACATCCTTAATGT
GATGAAATTTGTGGAATCTATTCTGAGCAACAATACAACAGATGACCACTGCCAGGAATTTGTGAATCAG
AAAGGACTGTTGCCTTTGGTTACCATTTTGGGTCTTCCCAATCTGCCCATTGACTTTCCCACATCTGCTG
CCTGTCAGGCTGTTGCAGGTGTCTGCAAATCCATATTGACACTGTCACATGAACCCAAAGTCCTTCAAGA
GGGTCTCCTTCAGTTGGACTCCATCCTCTCCTCCCTGGAGCCCTTACACCGCCCCATTGAATCCCCTGGG
GGCTCAGTGTTGTTGCGAGAACTGGCTTGCGCAGGCAATGTTGCTGATGCTACCCTCTCAGCCCAGGCCA
CACCTCTGCTGCATGCACTCACTGCTGCCCATGCCTACATCATGATGTTTGTTCATACTTGCAGAGTTGG
ACAGAGTGAAATTCGTTCCATCTCCGTAAACCAGTGGGGCTCTCAATTGGGTCTGAGTGTTTTGAGCAAG
CTGAGCCAGTTATACTGTTCCCTGGTGTGGGAAAGCACTGTCCTCCTCTCTCTGTGTACCCCAAACAGCC
TACCATCTGGGTGTGAATTTGGCCAGGCAGATATGCAGAAACTGGTTCCAAAGGATGAGAAGGCAGGTAC
GACCCAGGGCGGAAAAAGATCAGATGGGGAACAGGATGGAGCAGCTGGAAGTATGGATGCTTCTACCCAG
GGCTTATTAGAAGGCATTGGGCTAGATGGTGACACATTGGCTCCCATGGAGACAGATGAACCTACTGCTT
CAGACTCTAAGGGCAAATCTAAAATCACACCAGCAATGGCTGCCAGAATTAAGCAAATCAAGCCTTTGTT
ATCAGCTTCCTCCAGATTAGGCCGAGCACTTGCTGAGCTATTTGGACTTCTTGTTAAACTTTGTGTGGGA
TCTCCTGTCCGCCAGAGAAGGAGCCATCATGCTGCCAGCACCACTACAGCACCGACACCTGCCGCGCGAT
CAACAGCCTCAGCTCTCACTAAGCTCTTGACTAAGGGGTTATCTTGGCAGCCCCCACCATATACACCTAC
TCCCCGATTCAGGCTGACATTCTTCATCTGTTCAGTTGGTTTCACATCCCCAATGCTGTTTGATGAGAGG
AAGTATCCCTACCACCTCATGCTGCAAAAATTTCTCTGCTCCGGAGGCCACAATGCTCTTTTTGAAACTT
TCAACTGGGCTCTGTCCATGGGAGGTAAAGTTCCTGTTTCTGAGGGATTGGAACACTCAGACTTGCCTGA
TGGCACAGGAGAATTCCTAGATGCCTGGCTTATGCTGGTGGAGAAGATGGTGAATCCCACCACGGTGCTT
GAATCTCCACATTCGCTGCCTGCCAAATTGCCTGGAGGTGTCCAGAACTTTCCCCAGTTCAGTGCACTGC
GCTTCCTTGTGGTAACTCAGAAAGCAGCCTTTACTTGCATCAAAAACTTATGGAACCGGAAACCCCTGAA
GGTATATGGTGGACGAATGGCTGAATCGATGCTGGCCATTCTATGCCACATCCTCCGAGGAGAACCTGTG
ATTCGAGAGAGACTAAGCAAGGAGAAGGAGGGGTCTCGAGGAGAAGAGGATACAGGGCAAGAGGAAGGTG
GCTCCCGCCGGGAACCTCAAGTCAACCAGCAACAACTGCAACAGCTCATGGACATGGGCTTCACAAGGGA
ACATGCAATGGAGGCACTGTTGAACACCAGCACCATGGAGCAGGCCACAGAGTACCTTTTAACCCACCCT
CCTCCAATCATGGGAGGAGTTGTTCGGGATCTCAGCATGTCTGAAGAGGACCAGATGATGAGAGCAATTG
CTATGTCTCTGGGACAGGATATTCCAATGGATCAAAGGGCAGAGTCACCTGAGGAAGTTGCTTGCCGGAA
GGAGGAAGAGGAACGGAAAGCTCGGGAAAAGCAGGAGGAGGAAGAGGCTAAATGTCTAGAGAAGTTCCAG
GATGCTGACCCGTTGGAACAAGATGAGCTCCACACTTTCACAGATACTATGTTGCCAGGCTGCTTCCACC
TTCTTGATGAGCTGCCAGACACAGTATACCGTGTGTGTGACCTGATCATGACAGCAATCAAACGTAATGG
AGCAGATTATCGTGACATGATTCTGAAGCAAGTAGTCAATCAGGTGTGGGAAGCTGCTGATGTATTGATC
AAAGCTGCTCTTCCCCTGACAACAAGTGACACAAAAACCGTGTCAGAGTGGATAAGTCAGATGGCCACAC
TGCCCCAGGCCTCCAATTTGGCTACTAGAATCTTGCTTTTAACGCTACTTTTTGAGGAGTTGAAGCTACC
TTGTGCTTGGGTGGTTGAATCAAGTGGCATCCTTAATGTCCTAATCAAACTCTTGGAAGTGGTTCAGCCC
TGCCTCCAGGCAGCCAAGGAGCAGAAGGAAGTCCAGACCCCAAAGTGGATCACACCAGTGTTGCTCCTGA
TTGATTTCTATGAAAAGACAGCCATCTCCTCAAAAAGGAGAGCCCAGATGACTAAGTACCTGCAATCCAA
CAGCAACAACTGGCGCTGGTTTGATGATCGCTCTGGGCGTTGGTGTAGTTACAGTGCAAGCAACAATAGC
ACTATTGATTCTGCCTGGAAATCTGGAGAGACAAGCGTGCGATTCACTGCAGGCCGAAGAAGATACACGG
TCCAATTCACTACAATGGTGCAGGTTAATGAGGAAACAGGGAACCGACGCCCTGTGATGCTGACTCTCCT
CAGGGTACCTCGGCTGAATAAAAATTCAAAAAACAGCAATGGACAGGAACTAGAGAAGACGCTGGAAGAA
AGCAAAGAAATGGATATCAAACGTAAAGAAAATAAAGGCAATGATACCCCTTTGGCCCTAGAGAGTACAA
ACACTGAAAAGGAGACAAGCCTGGAGGAAACAAAAATCGGGGAGATCCTGATCCAGGGCTTGACAGAAGA
TATGGTGACTGTTTTAATCCGGGCCTGCGTGAGCATGCTGGGAGTCCCTGTGGACCCAGATACTTTGCAT
GCCACCCTTCGTCTCTGTCTGAGGCTCACCCGGGACCACAAATATGCCATGATGTTTGCAGAACTGAAGA
GTACCCGCATGATCTTGAATTTGACCCAGAGCTCAGGCTTCAATGGGTTTACTCCCCTGGTCACCCTTCT
CTTAAGACACATCATTGAGGACCCCTGTACCCTTCGTCATACCATGGAAAAGGTTGTTCGCTCAGCAGCT
ACAAGTGGAGCTGGTAGCACTACCTCTGGTGTTGTGTCTGGCAGCCTCGGCTCTCGGGAGATCAACTACA
TCCTTCGTGTCCTTGGGCCAGCCGCATGCCGCAATCCAGACATATTCACAGAAGTGGCCAACTGCTGTAT
CCGCATCGCCCTTCCTGCCCCTCGAGGCTCAGGAACTGCTTCAGATGATGAATTTGAGAATCTTAGAATT
AAAGGCCCTAATGCTGTACAGCTGGTGAAGACCACCCCTTTGAAGCCCTCACCTCTGCCTGTCATCCCTG
ATACTATCAAGGAAGTGATCTATGATATGCTGAATGCTCTGGCTGCATACCATGCTCCAGAGGAAGCCGA
TAAATCTGATCCTAAACCTGGGGTTATGACCCAAGAGGTTGGCCAGCTCCTGCAAGACATGGGTGATGAT
GTATACCAGCAGTACCGGTCACTTACGCGTCAGAGCAGTGACTTTGATACGCAGTCAGGTTTTTCCATTA
ATAGTCAGGTCTTTGCTGCAGATGGTGCCTCCACTGAGACTTCCGCATCTGGGACCTCCCAAGGAGAGGC
TTCAACTCCAGAGGAGTCTCGAGATGGGAAGAAAGATAAAGAAGGGGACCGGGCCTCTGAGGAAGGCAAA
CAGAAAGGCAAGGGCAGCAAACCTTTAATGCCTACCTCCACTATCCTTCGTCTTCTGGCAGAGTTGGTGA
GGTCCTATGTTGGTATTGCTACCCTGATTGCCAACTACAGCTACACTGTGGGCCAGTCTGAACTGATCAA
AGAGGACTGCAGTGTGCTAGCTTTTGTTCTGGACCACCTGCTCCCACATACCCAGAATGCAGAAGACAAG
GACACCCCTGCCTTGGCCCGCCTGTTCCTCGCAAGCCTGGCTGCTGCAGGGAGTGGCACAGATGCCCAGG
TGGCCCTAGTGAATGAAGTAAAAGCAGCCCTTGGACGGGCACTGGCTATGGCTGAGAGTACAGAGAAACA
TGCCAGGCTTCAGGCAGTGATGTGTATCATCAGTACTATCATGGAGTCCTGCCCCTCCACCTCCAGCTTC
TACAGCAGTGCCACAGCGAAGACCCAGCACAATGGCATGAACAACATCATTCGGCTTTTCCTGAAGAAGG
GACTGGTTAATGACCTGGCCAGAGTACCTCACAGCTTAGACCTGTCCAGTCCCAACATGGCCAACACAGT
CAATGCTGCTCTGAAGCCTTTGGAAACACTTTCCCGGATTGTGAACCAGCCCAGTAGCCTTTTTGGCAGC
AAGAGTGCTTCTAGCAAGAACAAGTCTGAGCAGGATGCCCAAGGAGCCTCTCAAGATTCCAGTAGCAACC
AGCAGGACCCAGGCGAGCCTGGGGAAGCAGAAGTGCAGGAGGAGGATCATGATGTCACTCAGACAGAGGT
GGCAGATGGGGATATCATGGATGGGGAGGCTGAAACCGACTCAGTGGTGATTGCTGGGCAGCCTGAGGTG
CTCAGTTCACAAGAGATGCAGGTTGAGAATGAGCTGGAGGACCTGATAGATGAGTTGCTTGAGAGGGATG
GCGGATCTGGGAACAGTACAATTATAGTGAGCAGAAGTGGAGAGGATGAATCACAAGAGGACGTGCTGAT
GGATGAAGCTCCTTCCAACCTCAGCCAAGCTTCCACCTTGCAGGCCAACCGAGAAGATTCCATGAATATC
CTGGACCCTGAGGATGAGGAGGAGCACACTCAGGAAGAGGACAGCAGTGGCAGTAACGAGGATGAGGATG
ATAGTCAGGATGAAGAGGAGGAGGAGGAGGAAGATGAGGAAGATGATCAGGAGGATGATGAAGGTGAAGA
GGGAGATGAAGACGATGACGACGATGGCTCTGAGATGGAATTGGATGAGGATTATCCTGATATGAACGCT
TCTCCCTTGGTCCGATTTGAGCGCTTTGACCGGGAGGATGATCTCATCATTGAGTTTGACAACATGTTCT
CCAGTGCTACAGACATCCCCCCATCCCCAGGAAATATCCCTACCACCCATCCACTGATGGTGCGCCATGC
AGACCACAGTTCTCTGACACTGGGCAGTGGCTCTTCAACAACTCGTCTCACCCAGGGCATCGGGCGCAGT
CAGAGGACCCTAAGGCAGCTGACGGCCAATACTGGCCACACCATTCATGTTCACTACCCTGGGAATCGCC
AGCCCAACCCTCCTCTTATACTGCAGAGGTTGCTTGGTCCCTCAGCTGCTGCTGACATCCTTCAGCTGAG
CAGCAGCCTTCCCCTACAAAGCCGGGGTCGGGCCCGCCTCCTGGTAGGCAACGATGACGTCCACATCATC
GCCCGTTCTGATGATGAGCTGCTGGATGACTTTTTCCATGATCAGAGCACAGCTACCAGCCAAGCAGGAA
CCCTGTCCAGCATCCCCACAGCCCTGACCCGCTGGACAGAAGAATGCAAAGTTCTCGATGCTGAGAGCAT
GCATGACTGTGTTTCAGTGGTTAAAGTGTCCATTGTCAATCACCTGGAATTCCTGAGGGATGAGGAGCTG
GAAGAAAGGCGAGAGAAGCGCAGGAAACAACTGGCTGAGGAAGAAACAAAGATAACTGATAAAGGCAAAG
AAGATAAGGAGAACAGGGATCAGAGTGCACAGTGTACTGCATCTAAGTCAAATGACTCCACTGAACAGAA
TCTCTCAGATGGGACGCCTATGCCTGACAGCTACCCAACAACCCCATCTTCAACTGATGCAGCTACATCT
GAGTCCAAGGAGACCCTTGGCACTCTGCAATCCTCACAACAGCAACCAACACTCCCAACCCCACCAGCTT
TGGGAGAGGTTCCTCAGGAGCTGCAGTCTCCAGCTGGAGAAGGGGGCAGCTCTACACAGCTATTGATGCC
TGTAGAGCCAGAGGAATTGGGTCCCACAAGGCCAAGTGGGGAAGCAGAAACAACTCAGATGGAGTTATCC
CCAGCTCCCACTATAACCTCACTTTCCCCAGAGAGAGCTGAGGATTCTGATGCACTGACGGCTGTCAGCA
GTCAGCTAGAAGGCTCTCCTATGGATACAAGCAGCCTGGCTTCCTGTACCTTAGAGGAGGCTGTGGGTGA
CACTTCAGCAGCTGGCAGTTCTGAGCAGCCCAGAGCAGGCAGCTCCACTCCTGGGGATGCCCCACCAGCT
GTGGCGGAAGTGCAAGGCAGGAGTGATGGGTCAGGGGAATCTGCCCAGCCACCTGAGGACAGCTCCCCAC
CTGCATCCTCTGAGAGCTCTTCCACCAGAGATTCTGCCGTGGCCATTTCTGGCGCCGATTCCCGAGGAAT
CCTAGAAGAGCCGTTGCCTTCAACAAGCAGTGAAGAAGAAGATCCCCTTGCGGGTATCAGTCTCCCTGAA
GGTGTGGACCCCTCTTTTCTGGCTGCCCTGCCTGATGACATCCGTCGGGAAGTTCTACAGAACCAGCTAG
GCATTCGTCCACCAACCCGGACTGCCCCCTCCACAAATAGCTCAGCGCCTGCAGTGGTGGGGAATCCTGG
TGTGACTGAGGTGAGTCCCGAGTTTCTTGCGGCACTGCCACCCGCGATCCAAGAGGAAGTACTGGCACAG
CAGAGAGCTGAGCAGCAGCGACGAGAACTAGCACAGAATGCCAGCTCAGACACCCCTATGGACCCTGTGA
CCTTCATCCAGACTCTGCCCTCAGACCTGCGCCGTAGTGTCCTAGAGGATATGGAGGACAGTGTGTTAGC
TGTGATGCCACCTGACATTGCAGCTGAGGCTCAAGCCCTGAGACGAGAGCAAGAAGCCCGGCAGCGACAG
CTCATGCATGAGCGTCTGTTTGGGCACAGTAGCACCTCCGCACTCTCTGCTATTCTCCGAAGCCCGGCTT
TCACCAGTCGCTTAAGTGGCAACCGTGGGGTCCAGTATACTCGCCTTGCTGTGCAGAGAGGTGGCACCTT
CCAGATGGGGGGTAGCAGCAGCCATAACAGGCCTTCTGGCAGTAATGTAGATACTCTCCTCCGCCTCCGA
GGACGGCTCCTTCTGGACCACGAAGCCCTTTCTTGTCTCTTGGTCCTACTTTTTGTGGATGAGCCAAAGC
TCAATACTAGCCGTCTACACCGAGTACTGAGAAATCTCTGCTACCATGCCCAGACCCGCCACTGGGTCAT
CCGCAGTCTGCTCTCCATCTTGCAGCGCAGCAGTGAGAGTGAGCTATGCATTGAAACACCCAAACTCACT
ACAAGTGAGGAAAAGGGCAAAAAGTCGAGCAAGAGCTGTGGGTCAAGTAGCCATGAGAACCGTCCCCTGG
ACCTGCTACACAAGATGGAGTCAAAGAGCTCCAACCAGCTTTCCTGGCTCTCAGTATCCATGGATGCAGC
CCTAGGCTGCAGGACTAATATATTTCAGATCCAGCGTTCAGGGGGGCGTAAACATACCGAGAAGCATGCA
AGCGGTGGCTCCACCGTCCACATCCATCCCCAAGCTGCTCCTGTTGTCTGCAGACACGTTTTGGATACAC
TCATTCAATTGGCCAAGGTATTTCCCAGCCACTTCACACAGCAGCGGACCAAAGAAACAAACTGTGAGAG
TGATCGGGAAAGGGGCAATAAGGCCTGTAGCCCATGCTCCTCACAGTCCTCCAGCAGTGGCATTTGCACA
GACTTCTGGGACTTATTGGTAAAACTGGACAACATGAATGTCAGCCGGAAAGGCAAGAACTCCGTGAAGT
CAGTGCCAGTGAGCGCTGGCGGTGAGGGGGAAACCTCTCCATACAGCCTCGAGGCCTCTCCACTGGGGCA
GCTCATGAACATGTTGTCACACCCAGTCATCCGCCGGAGCTCTCTCTTAACTGAGAAACTCCTCAGACTC
CTTTCTCTCATCTCAATTGCTCTCCCAGAAAACAAGGTGTCAGAAGCACAGGCTAATTCTGGCAGCGGTG
CTTCCTCCACCACCACTGCCACCTCAACCACATCTACCACCACCACCACTGCCGCCTCCACCACGCCCAC
ACCCCCTACTGCACCCACCCCTGTCACTTCTGCTCCAGCCCTGGTTGCTGCCACGGCTATTTCCACCATT
GTCGTAGCTGCTTCGACCACAGTGACTACCCCCACGACTGCTACCACTACTGTTTCAATTTCTCCCACTA
CTAAGGGCAGCAAATCTCCAGCGAAGGTGAGTGATGGGGGCAGCAGCAGTACAGACTTTAAGATGGTGTC
CTCTGGCCTCACTGAAAACCAGCTACAGCTCTCTGTAGAGGTGTTGACATCCCACTCTTGTTCTGAGGAA
GGCTTAGAGGATGCAGCCAACGTACTACTGCAGCTCTCCCGGGGGGACTCTGGGACCCGGGACACTGTTC
TCAAGCTGCTACTGAATGGAGCCCGCCATCTGGGTTATACCCTTTGTAAACAAATAGGTACCCTGCTGGC
CGAGCTGCGGGAATACAACCTCGAGCAGCAGCGGCGAGCCCAATGTGAAACCCTCTCTCCTGATGGCCTG
CCTGAGGAGCAGCCACAGACCACCAAGCTGAAGGGCAAAATGCAGAGCAGGTTTGACATGGCTGAGAATG
TGGTAATTGTGGCATCTCAGAAGCGACCTTTGGGTGGCCGGGAGCTCCAGCTGCCTTCTATGTCCATGTT
GACATCCAAGACATCTACCCAGAAGTTCTTCTTGAGGGTACTACAGGTCATCATCCAGCTCCGGGACGAC
ACGCGCCGGGCTAACAAGAAAGCCAAGCAGACAGGCAGGCTAGGTTCCTCCGGTTTAGGCTCAGCTAGCA
GCATCCAGGCAGCTGTTCGGCAGCTGGAGGCTGAGGCTGATGCCATTATACAAATGGTACGTGAGGGTCA
AAGGGCGCGGAGACAGCAACAAGCAGCAACGTCGGAGTCTAGCCAGTCAGAGGCGTCTGTCCGGAGGGAG
GAATCACCCATGGATGTGGACCAGCCATCTCCCAGTGCTCAAGATACTCAATCCATTGCCTCCGATGGAA
CCCCACAGGGGGAGAAGGAAAAGGAAGAAAGACCACCTGAGTTACCCCTGCTCAGCGAGCAGCTGAGTTT
GGACGAGCTGTGGGACATGCTTGGGGAGTGTCTAAAGGAACTAGAGGAATCCCATGACCAGCATGCGGTG
CTAGTGCTACAGCCTGCTGTCGAGGCCTTCTTTCTGGTCCATGCCACAGAGCGGGAGAGCAAGCCTCCTG
TCCGAGACACCCGTGAGAGCCAGCTGGCACACATCAAGGACGAGCCTCCTCCACTCTCCCCTGCCCCCTT
AACCCCAGCCACGCCTTCCTCCCTTGACCCATTCTTCTCCCGGGAGCCCTCATCTATGCACATCTCCTCA
AGCCTGCCCCCTGACACACAGAAGTTCCTTCGCTTTGCAGAGACTCACCGCACTGTGTTAAACCAGATCC
TACGGCAGTCCACGACCCACCTTGCTGATGGGCCTTTTGCTGTCCTGGTAGACTACATTCGTGTCCTCGA
CTTTGATGTCAAGCGCAAATATTTCCGCCAAGAGCTGGAGCGTTTAGATGAGGGGCTCCGGAAAGAAGAC
ATGGCTGTGCATGTCCGTCGTGACCATGTGTTTGAAGACTCCTATCGTGAGCTGCATCGCAAATCCCCCG
AAGAAATGAAGAATCGATTGTATATAGTATTTGAAGGAGAAGAAGGGCAGGATGCTGGCGGGCTCCTGCG
GGAGTGGTATATGATCATCTCTCGAGAGATGTTTAACCCTATGTATGCCTTGTTCCGTACCTCACCTGGT
GATCGAGTCACCTACACCATCAATCCATCTTCCCACTGCAACCCCAACCATCTGTCCTATTTTAAATTTG
TCGGACGCATTGTGGCCAAAGCTGTATATGACAACCGTCTTCTGGAGTGCTACTTTACTCGATCCTTTTA
CAAACACATCTTGGGCAAGTCAGTCAGATATACAGATATGGAGAGTGAAGATTACCACTTCTACCAAGGT
CTGGTTTATCTGCTGGAAAATGATGTCTCCACACTAGGCTATGACCTCACCTTCAGCACTGAGGTCCAAG
AGTTTGGAGTTTGTGAAGTTCGTGACCTCAAACCCAATGGGGCCAACATCTTGGTAACAGAGGAGAATAA
GAAGGAGTATGTACACCTGGTATGCCAGATGAGAATGACAGGAGCCATCCGCAAGCAGTTGGCGGCTTTC
TTAGAAGGCTTCTATGAGATCATTCCAAAGCGCCTCATTTCCATCTTCACTGAGCAGGAGTTAGAGCTGC
TTATATCAGGACTGCCCACCATTGACATCGATGATCTGAAATCCAACACTGAATACCACAAGTACCAGTC
CAACTCTATTCAGATCCAGTGGTTCTGGAGAGCATTGCGTTCTTTCGATCAAGCTGACCGTGCCAAGTTC
CTCCAGTTTGTCACGGGTACTTCCAAGGTACCCCTGCAAGGCTTTGCTGCCCTCGAAGGCATGAATGGCA
TTCAGAAGTTTCAGATCCATCGAGATGATAGGTCCACAGATCGCCTGCCTTCAGCTCACACATGTTTTAA
TCAGCTGGATCTGCCTGCCTATGAGAGCTTTGAGAAGCTCCGCCACATGCTACTGTTGGCTATCCAGGAG
TGCTCTGAAGGCTTTGGGCTGGCCTAATAAGCGGCCGCGACCCAGCTTTCTTGTACAAAGTGGTTGATAT
CGGTACCAGTCGACTCTAGAGGATCCCGGGTGGCATCCCTGTGACCCCTCCCCAGTGCCTCTCCTGGCCC
TGGAAGTTGCCACTCCAGTGCCCACCAGCCTTGTCCTAATAAAATTAAGTTGCATCATTTTGTCTGACTA
GGTGTCCTTCTATAATATTATGGGGTGGAGGGGGGTGGTATGGAGCAAGGGGCAAGTTGGGAAGACAACC
TGTAGGGCCTGCGGGGTCTATTGGGAACCAAGCTGGAGTGCAGTGGCACAATCTTGGCTCACTGCAATCT
CCGCCTCCTGGGTTCAAGCGATTCTCCTGCCTCAGCCTCCCGAGTTGTTGGGATTCCAGGCATGCATGAC
CAGGCTCAGCTAATTTTTGTTTTTTTGGTAGAGACGGGGTTTCACCATATTGGCCAGGCTGGTCTCCAAC
TCCTAATCTCAGGTGATCTACCCACCTTGGCCTCCCAAATTGCTGGGATTACAGGCGTGAACCACTGCTC
CCTTCCCTGTCCTTCTGATTTTAAAATAACTATACCAGCAGGAGGACGTCCAGACACAGCATAGGCTACC
TGGCCATGCCCAACCGGTGGGACATTTGAGTTGCTTGCTTGGCACTGTCCTCTCATGCGTTGGGTCCACT
CAGTAGATGCCTGTTGAATTGGGTACGCGGCCAGCTTGGCTGTGGAATGTGTGTCAGTTAGGGTGTGGAA
AGTCCCCAGGCTCCCCAGCAGGCAGAAGTATGCAAAGCATGCATCTCAATTAGTCAGCAACCAGGTGTGG
AAAGTCCCCAGGCTCCCCAGCAGGCAGAAGTATGCAAAGCATGCATCTCAATTAGTCAGCAACCATAGTC
CCGCCCCTAACTCCGCCCATCCCGCCCCTAACTCCGCCCAGTTCCGCCCATTCTCCGCCCCATGGCTGAC
TAATTTTTTTTATTTATGCAGAGGCCGAGGCCGCCTCGGCCTCTGAGCTATTCCAGAAGTAGTGAGGAGG
CTTTTTTGGAGGCCTAGGCTTTTGCAAAAAGCTCCTCGAGGAACTGAAAAACCAGAAAGTTAATTCCCTA
TAGTGAGTCGTATTAAATTCGTAATCATGTCATAGCTGTTTCCTGTGTGAAATTGTTATCCGCTCACAAT
TCCACACAACATACGAGCCGGAAGCATAAAGTGTAAAGCCTGGGGTGCCTAATGAGTGAGCTAACTCACA
TTAATTGCGTTGCGCTCACTGCCCGCTTTCCAGTCGGGAAACCTGTCGTGCCAGCTGCATTAATGAATCG
GCCAACGCGCGGGGAGAGGCGGTTTGCGTATTGGGCGCTCTTCCGCTTCCTCGCTCACTGACTCGCTGCG
CTCGGTCGTTCGGCTGCGGCGAGCGGTATCAGCTCACTCAAAGGCGGTAATACGGTTATCCACAGAATCA
GGGGATAACGCAGGAAAGAACATGTGAGCAAAAGGCCAGCAAAAGGCCAGGAACCGTAAAAAGGCCGCGT
TGCTGGCGTTTTTCCATAGGCTCCGCCCCCCTGACGAGCATCACAAAAATCGACGCTCAAGTCAGAGGTG
GCGAAACCCGACAGGACTATAAAGATACCAGGCGTTTCCCCCTGGAAGCTCCCTCGTGCGCTCTCCTGTT
CCGACCCTGCCGCTTACCGGATACCTGTCCGCCTTTCTCCCTTCGGGAAGCGTGGCGCTTTCTCATAGCT
CACGCTGTAGGTATCTCAGTTCGGTGTAGGTCGTTCGCTCCAAGCTGGGCTGTGTGCACGAACCCCCCGT
TCAGCCCGACCGCTGCGCCTTATCCGGTAACTATCGTCTTGAGTCCAACCCGGTAAGACACGACTTATCG
CCACTGGCAGCAGCCACTGGTAACAGGATTAGCAGAGCGAGGTATGTAGGCGGTGCTACAGAGTTCTTGA
AGTGGTGGCCTAACTACGGCTACACTAGAAGAACAGTATTTGGTATCTGCGCTCTGCTGAAGCCAGTTAC
CTTCGGAAAAAGAGTTGGTAGCTCTTGATCCGGCAAACAAACCACCGCTGGTAGCGGTGGTTTTTTTGTT
TGCAAGCAGCAGATTACGCGCAGAAAAAAAGGATCTCAAGAAGATCCTTTGATCTTTTCTACGGGGTCTG
ACGCTCAGTGGAACGAAAACTCACGTTAAGGGATTTTGGTCATGAGATTATCAAAAAGGATCTTCACCTA
GATCCTTTTAAATTAAAAATGAAGTTTTAAATCAATCTAAAGTATATATGAGTAAACTTGGTCTGACAGT
TACCAATGCTTAATCAGTGAGGCACCTATCTCAGCGATCTGTCTATTTCGTTCATCCATAGTTGCCTGAC
TCCCCGTCGTGTAGATAACTACGATACGGGAGGGCTTACCATCTGGCCCCAGTGCTGCAATGATACCGCG
AGACCCACGCTCACCGGCTCCAGATTTATCAGCAATAAACCAGCCAGCCGGAAGGGCCGAGCGCAGAAGT
GGTCCTGCAACTTTATCCGCCTCCATCCAGTCTATTAATTGTTGCCGGGAAGCTAGAGTAAGTAGTTCGC
CAGTTAATAGTTTGCGCAACGTTGTTGCCATTGCTACAGGCATCGTGGTGTCACGCTCGTCGTTTGGTAT
GGCTTCATTCAGCTCCGGTTCCCAACGATCAAGGCGAGTTACATGATCCCCCATGTTGTGCAAAAAAGCG
GTTAGCTCCTTCGGTCCTCCGATCGTTGTCAGAAGTAAGTTGGCCGCAGTGTTATCACTCATGGTTATGG
CAGCACTGCATAATTCTCTTACTGTCATGCCATCCGTAAGATGCTTTTCTGTGACTGGTGAGTACTCAAC
CAAGTCATTCTGAGAATAGTGTATGCGGCGACCGAGTTGCTCTTGCCCGGCGTCAATACGGGATAATACC
GCGCCACATAGCAGAACTTTAAAAGTGCTCATCATTGGAAAACGTTCTTCGGGGCGAAAACTCTCAAGGA
TCTTACCGCTGTTGAGATCCAGTTCGATGTAACCCACTCGTGCACCCAACTGATCTTCAGCATCTTTTAC
TTTCACCAGCGTTTCTGGGTGAGCAAAAACAGGAAGGCAAAATGCCGCAAAAAAGGGAATAAGGGCGACA
CGGAAATGTTGAATACTCATACTCTTCCTTTTTCAATATTATTGAAGCATTTATCAGGGTTATTGTCTCA
TGAGCGGATACATATTTGAATGTATTTAGAAAAATAAACAAATAGGGGTTCCGCGCACATTTCCCCGAAA
AGTGCCACCTG
[124 nt withheld, positions 17442-17565]
C
[91 nt withheld, positions 17567-17657]
A
[49 nt withheld, positions 17659-17707]
CCTTTGACGTTGGAGTCCACGTTCTTT
[37 nt withheld, positions 17735-17771]
ACCCTATCTCGGTCTATTCTTTTGATTTATAAGGGATTTTGCCGATTTCGGCCTATTGGTTAAAAAATGA
GCTGATTTAACAAAAATTTAACGCGAATTTTAACAAAATATTAACGCTTACAATTT
Features (pLannotate 1.2.2; 18 found; start..end, strand, type, name):
      4..158     -  CDS            lacZα (fragment): LacZα fragment of β-galactosidase; lacZ fragment
    318..697     +  enhancer       CMV enhancer: human cytomegalovirus immediate early enhancer
    699..898     +  promoter       CMV promoter: human cytomegalovirus (CMV) immediate early promoter
    995..1019    +  protein_bind   attB1: mutant version of attB; recombination site for the Gateway® BP reaction BP Clonase™
   1043..14164   +  CDS            HUWE1: HUWE1_HUMAN - Also known as KIAA0312, KIAA1578, UREB1. Experimental evidence at protein level: Swiss-Prot protein existence level 1. E3 ubiquitin-protein ligase which mediates ubiquitination and subsequent proteasomal degradation of target proteins (PubMed:15989957, PubMed:19713937, PubMed:15567145, PubMed:15767685, PubMed:18488021, PubMed:17567951, PubMed:19037095, PubMed:20534529). Regulates apoptosis by catalyzing the polyubiquitination and degradation of MCL1 (PubMed:15989957). Mediates monoubiquitination of DNA polymerase beta (POLB) at 'Lys-41', 'Lys-61' and 'Lys-81', thereby playing a r
  14180..14204   -  protein_bind   attB2: mutant version of attB; recombination site for the Gateway® BP reaction BP Clonase™
  14219..14237   -  misc_feature   MCS (fragment): pUC18/19 multiple cloning site
  14238..14860   +  polyA_signal   hGH poly(A) signal: human growth hormone polyadenylation signal
  14889..15218   +  promoter       SV40 promoter: SV40 enhancer and early promoter
  15257..15275   -  promoter       T7 promoter: promoter for bacteriophage T7 RNA polymerase
  15311..15333   -  protein_bind   lac operator (fragment): The lac repressor binds to the lac operator to inhibit transcription in E. coli. This inhibition can be relieved by adding lactose or isopropyl-β-D-thiogalactopyranoside (IPTG). lac repressor encoded by lacI
  15337..15367   -  promoter       lac promoter: promoter for the E. coli lac operon
  15382..15403   -  protein_bind   CAP binding site: CAP binding activates transcription in the presence of cAMP. E. coli catabolite activator protein
  15416..15508   -  CDS            lacI (fragment): lac repressor; lacI; The lac repressor binds to the lac operator to inhibit transcription in E. coli. This inhibition can be relieved by adding lactose or isopropyl-β-D-thiogalactopyranoside (IPTG).
  15691..16279   -  rep_origin     ori: high-copy-number ColE1/pMB1/pBR322/pUC origin of replication
  16450..17310   -  CDS            AmpR: β-lactamase; bla; confers resistance to ampicillin, carbenicillin, and related antibiotics
  17311..17415   -  promoter       AmpR promoter: bla
  17442..17870   +  rep_origin     f1 ori (sequence partly withheld): f1 bacteriophage origin of replication; arrow indicates direction of (+) strand synthesis
