[The description below was written by a language model from this plasmid's Addgene catalogue record and pLannotate feature annotations shown in this document.]
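Description:
pDEST_FLAG-HUWE1_YH/GG is a mammalian expression plasmid of about 17.9 kb, built by Gateway recombination into a pDEST destination backbone, that drives expression of full-length human HUWE1 carrying the double substitution Y355G/H356G. It is propagated in E. coli through a high-copy ColE1/pUC-type origin and selected with ampicillin via the β-lactamase gene and its own promoter. An f1 phage origin is also present, along with pUC-derived remnants (lacZα, lacI and MCS fragments, lac promoter/operator, CAP site) and a T7 promoter that play no evident role in the mammalian cassette.

The expression unit consists of the human cytomegalovirus immediate-early enhancer and promoter, an attB1 site, the roughly 13.1 kb HUWE1 open reading frame, an attB2 site, and the human growth hormone polyadenylation signal. The attB sites are the scars left by Gateway cloning. The catalogue lists a single N-terminal FLAG tag on the insert. The feature table does not annotate it separately, but the short gap between attB1 and the HUWE1 coding sequence is where it would be expected to lie. An SV40 enhancer/early promoter sits downstream of the poly(A) signal, yet no mammalian selection marker is annotated after it, so the record supports transient expression rather than drug selection in mammalian cells.

HUWE1 is a very large HECT-type E3 ubiquitin ligase that targets substrates such as MCL1 for degradation. This point-mutant construct allows FLAG-based detection or pull-down of the variant in mammalian cells, and comes from work on how HUWE1's solenoid architecture contributes to ligase activity and substrate recognition. The record does not state the specific functional effect of the mutation.
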