Addgene plasmid #187123: pDEST_FLAG-HUWE1_YH/GG
Purpose: mammalian cell expression of FLAG-HUWE1 Y355G/H356G
Depositing lab: Eric Fischer. Depositing organization: Dana-Farber Cancer Institute. Publication: Solenoid architecture of HUWE1 contributes to ligase activity and substrate recognition. Hunkeler M, Jin CY, Ma MW, Monda JK, Overwijn D, Bennett EJ, Fischer ES. Mol Cell. 2021 Sep 2;81(17):3468-3480.e7. doi: 10.1016/j.molcel.2021.06.032. Epub 2021 Jul 26. PubMed 34314700.
Backbone
  Vector backbone: pDEST
  Vector type: Mammalian Expression
Growth in bacteria
  Bacterial resistance: Ampicillin, 100 μg/mL
  Growth temperature: 37°C
  Growth strain: DH5alpha
  Copy number: High Copy
Gene/Insert
  Gene/Insert name: HUWE1
  Species: H. sapiens (human)
  Insert size (bp): 13122
  Mutation: Y355G/H356G
  Entrez Gene: HUWE1 (a.k.a. ARF-BP1, HECTH9, HSPC272, Ib772, LASU1, MRXST, MULE, URE-B1, UREB1)
  Tag / fusion protein: 1xFLAG (N terminal on insert)
  Cloning method: Gateway Cloning
Terms and licenses: Academic/Nonprofit Terms; Industry Terms: Not Available to Industry
How to cite: pDEST_FLAG-HUWE1_YH/GG was a gift from Eric Fischer (Addgene plasmid # 187123 ; http://n2t.net/addgene:187123 ; RRID:Addgene_187123)
